>Addgene plasmid #227922 | pML364_PSMB7-C-term_XTEN80-mEGFP-3xHA_pTMPLT | addgene full sequence | sequence record 453976 | Addgene NGS Result
ATGGCAGCACTGCATAATTCTCTTACTGTCATGCCATCCGTAAGATGCTTTTCTGTGACTGGTGAGTACT
CAACCAAGTCATTCTGAGAATAGTGTATGCGGCGACCGAGTTGCTCTTGCCCGGCGTCAATACGGGATAA
TACCGCGCCACATAGCAGAACTTTAAAAGTGCTCATCATTGGAAAACGTTCTTCGGGGCGAAAACTCTCA
AGGATCTTACCGCTGTTGAGATCCAGTTCGATGTAACCCACTCGTGCACCCAACTGATCTTCAGCATCTT
TTACTTTCACCAGCGTTTCTGGGTGAGCAAAAACAGGAAGGCAAAATGCCGCAAAAAAGGGAATAAGGGC
GACACGGAAATGTTGAATACTCATACTCTTCCTTTTTCAATATTATTGAAGCATTTATCAGGGTTATTGT
CTCATGAGCGGATACATATTTGAATGTATTTAGAAAAATAAACAAATAGGGGTTCCGCGCACATTTCCCC
GAAAAGTGCCAGATACCTGAAACAAAACCCATCGTACGGCCAAGGAAGTCTCCAATAACTGTGATCCACC
ACAAGCGCCAGGGTTTTCCCAGTCACGACGTTGTAAAACGACGGCCAGTCATGCATAATCCGCACGCATC
TGGAATAAGGAAGTGCCATTCCGCCTGACCTGGAGCTTACTGGTGTCACTTCGCACCCCCATTTTGCAGC
ACTTGAGAACTGAGGAAGTTGAATCCCCCAAGATCACAGAGCTGGGATCGGGAGAGCCAAGATTCCAGTC
CAGCCTGCTCACTGCGTTGCCTGAATATTTATTTTCACTGTCTTCTGCCCTCTGGCACCTTGAGGAGAAT
CCTAACTCTGTGCTTTTGTTTTTCTCTTACTAGGCTTGGCCGGTACAGGTGTGAGAAAGGGACTACTGCA
GTCCTCACTGAGAAAATCACTCCTCTGGAGATTGAGGTGCTGGAAGAAACAGTCCAAACAATGGACACTT
CCAGTGGTGGTACTTCCGGGGGAGGGCCGAGCTCTGGCGCACCCCCACCAAGTGGAGGGTCACCTGCCGG
GTCCCCAACATCTACTGAAGAAGGCACCAGCGAATCCGCAACGCCCGAGTCAGGCCCTGGTACCTCCACA
GAACCATCTGAAGGTAGTGCGCCTGGTTCCCCAGCTGGAAGCCCTACTTCCACCGAAGAAGGCACGTCAA
CCGAACCAAGTGAAGGATCTGCCCCTGGGACCAGCACTGAACCATCTGAGGGTGGCGGATTGGAAGTTTT
GTTTCAAGGTCCAGGATCTAACGGCAGCGTGAGCAAGGGCGAGGAGCTGTTCACCGGGGTGGTGCCCATC
CTGGTCGAGCTGGACGGCGACGTAAACGGCCACAAGTTCAGCGTGTCCGGCGAGGGCGAGGGCGATGCCA
CCTACGGCAAGCTGACCCTGAAGTTCATCTGCACCACCGGCAAGCTGCCCGTGCCCTGGCCCACCCTCGT
GACCACCCTGACCTACGGCGTGCAGTGCTTCAGCCGCTACCCCGACCACATGAAGCAGCACGACTTCTTC
AAGTCCGCCATGCCCGAAGGCTACGTCCAGGAGCGCACCATCTTCTTCAAGGACGACGGCAACTACAAGA
CCCGCGCCGAGGTGAAGTTCGAGGGCGACACCCTGGTGAACCGCATCGAGCTGAAGGGCATCGACTTCAA
GGAGGACGGCAACATCCTGGGGCACAAGCTGGAGTACAACTACAACAGCCACAACGTCTATATCATGGCC
GACAAGCAGAAGAACGGCATCAAGGTGAACTTCAAGATCCGCCACAACATCGAGGACGGCAGCGTGCAGC
TCGCCGACCACTACCAGCAGAACACCCCCATCGGCGACGGCCCCGTGCTGCTGCCCGACAACCACTACCT
GAGCACCCAGTCCAAGCTGAGCAAAGACCCCAACGAGAAGCGCGATCACATGGTCCTGCTGGAGTTCGTG
ACCGCCGCCGGGATCACTCTCGGCATGGACGAGCTGTACAAGGCTGGAGCTGGCTACCCATACGATGTTC
CAGATTACGCTTATCCGTATGACGTCCCGGACTATGCATACCCCTACGATGTACCCGATTACGCCGGTGC
AGGGAGTGGAAGTTGAATGGCATCAGTGGGTGGCTGGCCGCGGTTCTGGAAGGTGGTGAGCATTGAGGCC
CAGTAAGACACTCATGTGGCTAGTGTTTGCCGAATGAAACTCAACTCAATAAAAAACAAAAACCAAATTG
GGCAGCTGAGGTCTGGGCACTGTGTGGTGTTTTTGGGGGCAGTAGGGGGCTGCTAAGGCCATTGGCCTGG
CCCTTCAGGGTGCTGATCCTCCTTGAGCACTGGCCTAGGCTCAGAGGAGAGCGTAGGAGCCATGCGCCCC
TCCTGAGGACAGATAGGTTCTGTCTGCTGTCAGCGTCAGAAGACCGTCAGTGAAGGCTAGGTGGAGGCTC
AGTGATGATAAGTCTGCGATGGTGGATGCATGTGTCATGGTCATAGCTGTTTCCTGTGTGAAATTGTTAT
CCGCTCAGAGGGCACAATCCTATTCCGCGCTATCCGACAATCTCCAAGACATTAGGTGGAGTTCAGTTCG
GCGTATGGCATATGTCGCTGGAAAGAACATGTGAGCAAAAGGCCAGCAAAAGGCCAGGAACCGTAAAAAG
GCCGCGTTGCTGGCGTTTTTCCATAGGCTCCGCCCCCCTGACGAGCATCACAAAAATCGACGCTCAAGTC
AGAGGTGGCGAAACCCGACAGGACTATAAAGATACCAGGCGTTTCCCCCTGGAAGCTCCCTCGTGCGCTC
TCCTGTTCCGACCCTGCCGCTTACCGGATACCTGTCCGCCTTTCTCCCTTCGGGAAGCGTGGCGCTTTCT
CATAGCTCACGCTGTAGGTATCTCAGTTCGGTGTAGGTCGTTCGCTCCAAGCTGGGCTGTGTGCACGAAC
CCCCCGTTCAGCCCGACCGCTGCGCCTTATCCGGTAACTATCGTCTTGAGTCCAACCCGGTAAGACACGA
CTTATCGCCACTGGCAGCAGCCACTGGTAACAGGATTAGCAGAGCGAGGTATGTAGGCGGTGCTACAGAG
TTCTTGAAGTGGTGGCCTAACTACGGCTACACTAGAAGAACAGTATTTGGTATCTGCGCTCTGCTGAAGC
CAGTTACCTTCGGAAAAAGAGTTGGTAGCTCTTGATCCGGCAAACAAACCACCGCTGGTAGCGGTGGTTT
TTTTGTTTGCAAGCAGCAGATTACGCGCAGAAAAAAAGGATCTCAAGAAGATCCTTTGATCTTTTCTACG
GGGTCTGACGCTCTATTCAACAAAGCCGCCGTCCCGTCAAGTCAGCGTAAATGGGTAGGGGGCTTCAAAT
CGTCCTCGTGATACCAATTCGGAGCCTGCTTTTTTGTACAAACTTGTTGATAATGGCAATTCAAGGATCT
TCACCTAGATCCTTTTAAATTAAAAATGAAGTTTTAAATCAATCTAAAGTATATATGAGTAAACTTGGTC
TGACAGTTACCAATGCTTAATCAGTGAGGCACCTATCTCAGCGATCTGTCTATTTCGTTCATCCATAGTT
GCCTGACTCCCCGTCGTGTAGATAACTACGATACGGGAGGGCTTACCATCTGGCCCCAGTGCTGCAATGA
TACCGCGAGAGCCACGCTCACCGGCTCCAGATTTATCAGCAATAAACCAGCCAGCCGGAAGGGCCGAGCG
CAGAAGTGGTCCTGCAACTTTATCCGCCTCCATCCAGTCTATTAATTGTTGCCGGGAAGCTAGAGTAAGT
AGTTCGCCAGTTAATAGTTTGCGCAACGTTGTTGCCATTGCTACAGGCATCGTGGTGTCACGCTCGTCGT
TTGGTATGGCTTCATTCAGCTCCGGTTCCCAACGATCAAGGCGAGTTACATGATCCCCCATGTTGTGCAA
AAAAGCGGTTAGCTCCTTCGGTCCTCCGATCGTTGTCAGAAGTAAGTTGGCCGCAGTGTTATCACTCATG
GTT
Features (pLannotate 1.2.2; 8 found; start..end, strand, type, name):
    375..479     -  promoter       AmpR promoter: bla
    566..609     -  CDS            lacZα (fragment): LacZα fragment of β-galactosidase; lacZ fragment
    869..982     +  CDS            PSMB7 (fragment): PSB7_HUMAN - Also known as Z. Experimental evidence at protein level: Swiss-Prot protein existence level 1. Component of the 20S core proteasome complex involved in the proteolytic degradation of most intracellular proteins. This complex plays numerous essential roles within the cell by associating with different regulatory particles. Associated with two 19S regulatory particles, forms the 26S proteasome and thus participates in the ATP- dependent degradation of ubiquitinated proteins. The 26S proteasome plays a key role in the maintenance of protein homeostasis by removing misfolded or damage
   1289..2002    +  CDS            mEGFP: mEGFP is a basic (constitutively fluorescent) green fluorescent protein published in 2002, derived from Aequorea victoria. It has moderate acid sensitivity.
   2042..2068    +  CDS            3xHA (fragment): three tandem HA epitope tags
   2678..3266    -  rep_origin     ori: high-copy-number ColE1/pMB1/pBR322/pUC origin of replication
   3383..3407    -  protein_bind   attB1: mutant version of attB; recombination site for the Gateway® BP reaction BP Clonase™
   3507..374     -  CDS            AmpR (across the origin): β-lactamase; bla; confers resistance to ampicillin, carbenicillin, and related antibiotics
