[The description below was written by a language model from this plasmid's Addgene catalogue record and pLannotate feature annotations shown in this document.]
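Description:
pML364_PSMB7-C-term_XTEN80-mEGFP-3xHA_pTMPLT is a donor (homology-directed repair template) plasmid for CRISPR-based knock-in at the human PSMB7 locus, built by Golden Gate assembly in the pTwist Amp High Copy cloning backbone. It is a small bacterial plasmid of about 4 kb, maintained in E. coli through a high-copy ColE1/pUC-type origin and selected with ampicillin via the β-lactamase gene and its native promoter. A short lacZα remnant and an attB1-like site are also annotated. These appear to be backbone remnants rather than functional parts of the design.

The payload is a tag cassette flanked by PSMB7 homology arms. The annotated PSMB7 coding fragment lies just upstream of the tag, consistent with the end of the gene's coding sequence forming part of the 5' arm. It is followed by an unannotated stretch that should correspond to the XTEN80 flexible linker named in the record, then monomeric EGFP and a 3xHA epitope tag, only part of which was recognised by the annotation. The region between the HA tag and the origin is not annotated and presumably holds the 3' homology arm. No mammalian promoter is present or needed, because after integration the fusion is expressed from the endogenous PSMB7 promoter at native levels. The guide RNA and Cas9 must be supplied separately, and the record does not describe them.

PSMB7 is a subunit of the 20S proteasome core, so C-terminal tagging yields an endogenous proteasome marker. According to the record, the construct serves as an organelle marker that combines GFP fluorescence with epitope tags for mass spectrometry.
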