Addgene plasmid #227922: pML364_PSMB7-C-term_XTEN80-mEGFP-3xHA_pTMPLT
Purpose: Homology repair template for genome engineering. Organelle endogenous marker expressing GFP and epitope tags for mass spectrometry.
Depositing lab: Manuel Leonetti. Depositing organization: Chan Zuckerberg Biohub. Publication: Global organelle profiling reveals subcellular localization and remodeling at proteome scale. Hein MY, Peng D, Todorova V, McCarthy F, Kim K, Liu C, Savy L, Januel C, Baltazar-Nunez R, Sekhar M, Vaid S, Bax S, Vangipuram M, Burgess J, Njoya L, Wang E, Ivanov IE, Byrum JR, Pradeep S, Gonzalez CG, Aniseia Y, Creery JS, McMorrow AH, Sunshine S, Yeung-Levy S, DeFelice BC, Mehta SB, Itzhak DN, Elias JE, Leonetti MD. Cell. 2024 Dec 26:S0092-8674(24)01344-8. doi: 10.1016/j.cell.2024.11.028. PubMed 39742809.
Backbone
  Vector backbone: pTwist Amp High Copy
  Backbone manufacturer: Twist Biosciences
  Vector type: CRISPR
Growth in bacteria
  Bacterial resistance: Ampicillin, 100 μg/mL
  Growth temperature: 37°C
  Growth strain: DH5alpha
  Copy number: High Copy
Gene/Insert
  Gene/Insert name: PSMB7 homology arms with XTEN80-mEGFP-3xHA for insertion at C terminus
  Species: H. sapiens (human)
  Cloning method: Golden Gate
Terms and licenses: Academic/Nonprofit Terms; Industry Terms: Not Available to Industry
How to cite: pML364_PSMB7-C-term_XTEN80-mEGFP-3xHA_pTMPLT was a gift from Manuel Leonetti (Addgene plasmid # 227922 ; http://n2t.net/addgene:227922 ; RRID:Addgene_227922)
